Addgene plasmid #68544: AAV-Cre-GFP
Purpose: AAV expression of Cre-GFP fusion
Depositing lab: Eric Nestler. Depositing organization: Icahn School of Medicine at Mount Sinai. Publication: Class I HDAC inhibition blocks cocaine-induced plasticity by targeted changes in histone methylation. Kennedy PJ, Feng J, Robison AJ, Maze I, Badimon A, Mouzon E, Chaudhury D, Damez-Werno DM, Haggarty SJ, Han MH, Bassel-Duby R, Olson EN, Nestler EJ. Nat Neurosci. 2013 Apr;16(4):434-40. doi: 10.1038/nn.3354. Epub 2013 Mar 10. PubMed 23475113.
Backbone
  Vector backbone: pAAV-MCS
  Backbone manufacturer: Stratagene
  Backbone size w/o insert (bp): 4650
  Vector type: Mammalian Expression, AAV, Cre/Lox
Growth in bacteria
  Bacterial resistance: Ampicillin, 100 μg/mL
  Growth temperature: 37°C
  Growth strain: NEB Stable
  Copy number: Unknown
Gene/Insert
  Gene/Insert name: Cre (alt name: Cre recombinase)
  Promoter: CMV
  Tag / fusion protein: EGFP (N terminal on insert)
  Cloning method: Unknown
  Sequencing primers: 5′ pCAX-F CAGCTCCTGGGCAACGTGC; 3′ hGH-PA-R CCAGCTTGGTTCCCAATAGA
Terms and licenses: Academic/Nonprofit Terms; Industry Terms: Not Available to Industry
How to cite: AAV-Cre-GFP was a gift from Eric Nestler (Addgene plasmid # 68544 ; http://n2t.net/addgene:68544 ; RRID:Addgene_68544)
