[The description below was written by a language model from this plasmid's Addgene catalogue record and pLannotate feature annotations shown in this document.]
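Description:
AAV-Cre-GFP is an adeno-associated virus transfer plasmid built on the Stratagene pAAV-MCS backbone and designed to express a fusion of EGFP and Cre recombinase in mammalian cells. The sequenced plasmid is 6,476 nt. It is propagated in E. coli through a high-copy ColE1/pUC-type origin with ampicillin selection from the β-lactamase gene and its own promoter. An f1 phage origin is also present. The recombination-reduced growth strain listed is a common choice for keeping ITR-containing plasmids intact.

The expression cassette lies between AAV2 inverted terminal repeats, which are the cis elements needed for replication and packaging of the cassette into AAV particles when rep, cap and helper functions are supplied in trans. One ITR is annotated in full. The other is detected only as two short fragments, which may reflect incomplete annotation or sequencing of this structured repeat rather than a real deletion. Transcription is driven by the human CMV immediate-early enhancer and promoter, followed by a β-globin-derived intron that promotes efficient expression of the spliced message. The coding region starts with EGFP, followed after a short linker by Cre, consistent with the catalogue's note that EGFP is N-terminal. The human growth hormone polyadenylation signal ends the transcript.

Because the fusion marks transduced cells with green fluorescence while Cre recombines loxP sites, the construct suits virus-mediated, spatially restricted deletion or activation of floxed alleles. The associated publication concerns cocaine-induced plasticity and histone modification, suggesting local gene manipulation in brain tissue, though the record states the purpose only as AAV expression of Cre-GFP.
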