Features (pLannotate 1.2.2; 19 found; start..end, strand, type, name):
      1..717     +  CDS            EGFP: EGFP is a basic (constitutively fluorescent) green fluorescent protein published in 1996, derived from Aequorea victoria. It is reported to be a rapidly-maturing weak dimer with moderate acid sensitivity.
    776..1803    +  CDS            Cre (fragment): site-specific recombinase Cre is a site-specific recombinase from bacteriophage P1. Recombination occurs at loxP sequences.
   1825..1843    +  misc_feature   MCS (fragment): pUC18/19 multiple cloning site
   1880..2356    +  polyA_signal   hGH poly(A) signal: human growth hormone polyadenylation signal
   2396..2536    +  repeat_region  AAV2 ITR: inverted terminal repeat of adeno-associated virus serotype 2 inverted
   2541..2592    -  misc_feature   bom (fragment): basis of mobility region from pBR322
   2611..3066    +  rep_origin     f1 ori (sequence partly withheld): f1 bacteriophage origin of replication; arrow indicates direction of (+) strand synthesis
   3067..3116    -  misc_feature   bom (fragment): basis of mobility region from pBR322
   3218..3253    -  CDS            rop (fragment): Rop protein, which maintains plasmids at low copy number; rop
   3348..3452    +  promoter       AmpR promoter: bla
   3453..4313    +  CDS            AmpR: β-lactamase; bla; confers resistance to ampicillin, carbenicillin, and related antibiotics
   4484..5072    +  rep_origin     ori: high-copy-number ColE1/pMB1/pBR322/pUC origin of replication
   5145..5172    +  repeat_region  AAV2 ITR (fragment): inverted terminal repeat of adeno-associated virus serotype 2 inverted
   5201..5228    +  repeat_region  AAV2 ITR (fragment): inverted terminal repeat of adeno-associated virus serotype 2 inverted
   5339..5642    +  enhancer       CMV enhancer: human cytomegalovirus immediate early enhancer
   5643..5846    +  promoter       CMV promoter: human cytomegalovirus (CMV) immediate early promoter
   5995..6022    +  intron         CMV intron (fragment): modified intron A from human cytomegalovirus (CMV)
   6027..6373    +  intron         β-globin intron (fragment): internally truncated intron from human β-globin
   6377..6424    +  CDS            HBB (fragment): HBB_COLGU - Experimental evidence at transcript level: Swiss-Prot protein existence level 2. Involved in oxygen transport from the lung to the various peripheral tissues. From Colobus guereza (Mantled guereza) (Eastern black-and-white colobus monkey).
>Addgene plasmid #68544 | AAV-Cre-GFP | addgene full sequence | sequence record 166301 | Addgene NGS result
ATGGTGAGCAAGGGCGAGGAGCTGTTCACCGGGGTGGTGCCCATCCTGGTCGAGCTGGACGGCGACGTAA
ACGGCCACAAGTTCAGCGTGTCCGGCGAGGGCGAGGGCGATGCCACCTACGGCAAGCTGACCCTGAAGTT
CATCTGCACCACCGGCAAGCTGCCCGTGCCCTGGCCCACCCTCGTGACCACCCTGACCTACGGCGTGCAG
TGCTTCAGCCGCTACCCCGACCACATGAAGCAGCACGACTTCTTCAAGTCCGCCATGCCCGAAGGCTACG
TCCAGGAGCGCACCATCTTCTTCAAGGACGACGGCAACTACAAGACCCGCGCCGAGGTGAAGTTCGAGGG
CGACACCCTGGTGAACCGCATCGAGCTGAAGGGCATCGACTTCAAGGAGGACGGCAACATCCTGGGGCAC
AAGCTGGAGTACAACTACAACAGCCACAACGTCTATATCATGGCCGACAAGCAGAAGAACGGCATCAAGG
TGAACTTCAAGATCCGCCACAACATCGAGGACGGCAGCGTGCAGCTCGCCGACCACTACCAGCAGAACAC
CCCCATCGGCGACGGCCCCGTGCTGCTGCCCGACAACCACTACCTGAGCACCCAGTCCGCCCTGAGCAAA
GACCCCAACGAGAAGCGCGATCACATGGTCCTGCTGGAGTTCGTGACCGCCGCCGGGATCACTCTCGGCA
TGGACGAGCTGTACAAGTCCGGTACAGCTCTCGACGGAGAAAGCTCAGGCTCTGGCTCAGAGTCTGACTC
CATGGCCAATTTACTGACCGTACACCAAAATTTGCCTGCATTACCGGTCGATGCAACGAGTGATGAGGTT
CGCAAGAACCTGATGGACATGTTCAGGGATCGCCAGGCGTTTTCTGAGCATACCTGGAAAATGCTTCTGT
CCGTTTGCCGGTCGTGGGCGGCATGGTGCAAGTTGAATAACCGGAAATGGTTTCCCGCAGAACCTGAAGA
TGTTCGCGATTATCTTCTATATCTTCAGGCGCGCGGTCTGGCAGTAAAAACTATCCAGCAACATTTGGGC
CAGCTAAACATGCTTCATCGTCGGTCCGGGCTGCCACGACCAAGTGACAGCAATGCTGTTTCACTGGTTA
TGCGGCGGATCCGAAAAGAAAACGTTGATGCCGGTGAACGTGCAAAACAGGCTCTAGCGTTCGAACGCAC
TGATTTCGACCAGGTTCGTTCACTCATGGAAAATAGCGATCGCTGCCAGGATATACGTAATCTGGCATTT
CTGGGGATTGCTTATAACACCCTGTTACGTATAGCCGAAATTGCCAGGATCAGGGTTAAAGATATCTCAC
GTACTGACGGTGGGAGAATGTTAATCCATATTGGCAGAACGAAAACGCTGGTTAGCACCGCAGGTGTAGA
GAAGGCACTTAGCCTGGGGGTAACTAAACTGGTCGAGCGATGGATTTCCGTCTCTGGTGTAGCTGATGAT
CCGAATAACTACCTGTTTTGCCGGGTCAGAAAAAATGGTGTTGCCGCGCCATCTGCCACCAGCCAGCTAT
CAACTCGCGCCCTGGAAGGGATTTTTGAAGCAACTCATCGATTGATTTACGGCGCTAAGGATGACTCTGG
TCAGAGATACCTGGCCTGGTCTGGACACAGTGCCCGTGTCGGAGCCGCGCGAGATATGGCCCGCGCTGGA
GTTTCAATACCGGAGATCATGCAAGCTGGTGGCTGGACCAATGTAAATATTGTCATGAACTATATCCGTA
ACCTGGATAGTGAAACAGGGGCAATGGTGCGCCTGCTGGAAGATGGCGATTAGCCATTAACGCGTAAATG
ATTGCTCTAGAGTCGACCTGCAGAAGCTTGCCTCGAGCAGCGCTGCTCGAGAGATCTACGGGTGGCATCC
CTGTGACCCCTCCCCAGTGCCTCTCCTGGCCCTGGAAGTTGCCACTCCAGTGCCCACCAGCCTTGTCCTA
ATAAAATTAAGTTGCATCATTTTGTCTGACTAGGTGTCCTTCTATAATATTATGGGGTGGAGGGGGGTGG
TATGGAGCAAGGGGCAAGTTGGGAAGACAACCTGTAGGGCCTGCGGGGTCTATTGGGAACCAAGCTGGAG
TGCAGTGGCACAATCTTGGCTCACTGCAATCTCCGCCTCCTGGGTTCAAGCGATTCTCCTGCCTCAGCCT
CCCGAGTTGTTGGGATTCCAGGCATGCATGACCAGGCTCAGCTAATTTTTGTTTTTTTGGTAGAGACGGG
GTTTCACCATATTGGCCAGGCTGGTCTCCAACTCCTAATCTCAGGTGATCTACCCACCTTGGCCTCCCAA
ATTGCTGGGATTACAGGCGTGAACCACTGCTCCCTTCCCTGTCCTTCTGATTTTGTAGGTAACCACGTGC
GGACCGAGCGGCCGCAGGAACCCCTAGTGATGGAGTTGGCCACTCCCTCTCTGCGCGCTCGCTCGCTCAC
TGAGGCCGGGCGACCAAAGGTCGCCCGACGCCCGGGCTTTGCCCGGGCGGCCTCAGTGAGCGAGCGAGCG
CGCAGCTGCCTGCAGGGGCGCCTGATGCGGTATTTTCTCCTTACGCATCTGTGCGGTATTTCACACCGCA
TA
[95 nt withheld, positions 2593-2687]
T
[46 nt withheld, positions 2689-2734]
C
[141 nt withheld, positions 2736-2876]
CCTTTGACGTTGGAGTCCACGTTCTTT
[37 nt withheld, positions 2904-2940]
ACTCTATCTCGGGCTATTCTTTTGATTTATAAGGGATTTTGCCGATTTCGGTCTATTGGTTAAAAAATGA
GCTGATTTAACAAAAATTTAACGCGAATTTTAACAAAATATTAACGTTTACAATTTTATGGTGCACTCTC
AGTACAATCTGCTCTGATGCCGCATAGTTAAGCCAGCCCCGACACCCGCCAACACCCGCTGACGCGCCCT
GACGGGCTTGTCTGCTCCCGGCATCCGCTTACAGACAAGCTGTGACCGTCTCCGGGAGCTGCATGTGTCA
GAGGTTTTCACCGTCATCACCGAAACGCGCGAGACGAAAGGGCCTCGTGATACGCCTATTTTTATAGGTT
AATGTCATGATAATAATGGTTTCTTAGACGTCAGGTGGCACTTTTCGGGGAAATGTGCGCGGAACCCCTA
TTTGTTTATTTTTCTAAATACATTCAAATATGTATCCGCTCATGAGACAATAACCCTGATAAATGCTTCA
ATAATATTGAAAAAGGAAGAGTATGAGTATTCAACATTTCCGTGTCGCCCTTATTCCCTTTTTTGCGGCA
TTTTGCCTTCCTGTTTTTGCTCACCCAGAAACGCTGGTGAAAGTAAAAGATGCTGAAGATCAGTTGGGTG
CACGAGTGGGTTACATCGAACTGGATCTCAACAGCGGTAAGATCCTTGAGAGTTTTCGCCCCGAAGAACG
TTTTCCAATGATGAGCACTTTTAAAGTTCTGCTATGTGGCGCGGTATTATCCCGTATTGACGCCGGGCAA
GAGCAACTCGGTCGCCGCATACACTATTCTCAGAATGACTTGGTTGAGTACTCACCAGTCACAGAAAAGC
ATCTTACGGATGGCATGACAGTAAGAGAATTATGCAGTGCTGCCATAACCATGAGTGATAACACTGCGGC
CAACTTACTTCTGACAACGATCGGAGGACCGAAGGAGCTAACCGCTTTTTTGCACAACATGGGGGATCAT
GTAACTCGCCTTGATCGTTGGGAACCGGAGCTGAATGAAGCCATACCAAACGACGAGCGTGACACCACGA
TGCCTGTAGCAATGGCAACAACGTTGCGCAAACTATTAACTGGCGAACTACTTACTCTAGCTTCCCGGCA
ACAATTAATAGACTGGATGGAGGCGGATAAAGTTGCAGGACCACTTCTGCGCTCGGCCCTTCCGGCTGGC
TGGTTTATTGCTGATAAATCTGGAGCCGGTGAGCGTGGGTCTCGCGGTATCATTGCAGCACTGGGGCCAG
ATGGTAAGCCCTCCCGTATCGTAGTTATCTACACGACGGGGAGTCAGGCAACTATGGATGAACGAAATAG
ACAGATCGCTGAGATAGGTGCCTCACTGATTAAGCATTGGTAACTGTCAGACCAAGTTTACTCATATATA
CTTTAGATTGATTTAAAACTTCATTTTTAATTTAAAAGGATCTAGGTGAAGATCCTTTTTGATAATCTCA
TGACCAAAATCCCTTAACGTGAGTTTTCGTTCCACTGAGCGTCAGACCCCGTAGAAAAGATCAAAGGATC
TTCTTGAGATCCTTTTTTTCTGCGCGTAATCTGCTGCTTGCAAACAAAAAAACCACCGCTACCAGCGGTG
GTTTGTTTGCCGGATCAAGAGCTACCAACTCTTTTTCCGAAGGTAACTGGCTTCAGCAGAGCGCAGATAC
CAAATACTGTTCTTCTAGTGTAGCCGTAGTTAGGCCACCACTTCAAGAACTCTGTAGCACCGCCTACATA
CCTCGCTCTGCTAATCCTGTTACCAGTGGCTGCTGCCAGTGGCGATAAGTCGTGTCTTACCGGGTTGGAC
TCAAGACGATAGTTACCGGATAAGGCGCAGCGGTCGGGCTGAACGGGGGGTTCGTGCACACAGCCCAGCT
TGGAGCGAACGACCTACACCGAACTGAGATACCTACAGCGTGAGCTATGAGAAAGCGCCACGCTTCCCGA
AGGGAGAAAGGCGGACAGGTATCCGGTAAGCGGCAGGGTCGGAACAGGAGAGCGCACGAGGGAGCTTCCA
GGGGGAAACGCCTGGTATCTTTATAGTCCTGTCGGGTTTCGCCACCTCTGACTTGAGCGTCGATTTTTGT
GATGCTCGTCAGGGGGGCGGAGCCTATGGAAAAACGCCAGCAACGCGGCCTTTTTACGGTTCCTGGCCTT
TTGCTGGCCTTTTGCTCACATGTCCTGCAGGCAGCTGCGCGCTCGCTCGCTCACTGAGGCCGCCCGGGCG
TCGGGCGACCTTTGGTCGCCCGGCCTCAGTGAGCGAGCGAGCGCGCAGAGAGGGAGTGGCCAACTCCATC
ACTAGGGGTTCCTGCGGCCGCACGCGTCTAGTTATTAATAGTAATCAATTACGGGGTCATTAGTTCATAG
CCCATATATGGAGTTCCGCGTTACATAACTTACGGTAAATGGCCCGCCTGGCTGACCGCCCAACGACCCC
CGCCCATTGACGTCAATAATGACGTATGTTCCCATAGTAACGCCAATAGGGACTTTCCATTGACGTCAAT
GGGTGGAGTATTTACGGTAAACTGCCCACTTGGCAGTACATCAAGTGTATCATATGCCAAGTACGCCCCC
TATTGACGTCAATGACGGTAAATGGCCCGCCTGGCATTATGCCCAGTACATGACCTTATGGGACTTTCCT
ACTTGGCAGTACATCTACGTATTAGTCATCGCTATTACCATGGTGATGCGGTTTTGGCAGTACATCAATG
GGCGTGGATAGCGGTTTGACTCACGGGGATTTCCAAGTCTCCACCCCATTGACGTCAATGGGAGTTTGTT
TTGGCACCAAAATCAACGGGACTTTCCAAAATGTCGTAACAACTCCGCCCCATTGACGCAAATGGGCGGT
AGGCGTGTACGGTGGGAGGTCTATATAAGCAGAGCTCGTTTAGTGAACCGTCAGATCGCCTGGAGACGCC
ATCCACGCTGTTTTGACCTCCATAGAAGACACCGGGACCGATCCAGCCTCCGCGGATTCGAATCCCGGCC
GGGAACGGTGCATTGGAACGCGGATTCCCCGTGCCAAGAGTGACGTAAGTACCGCCTATAGAGTCTATAG
GCCCACAAAAAATGCTTTCTTCTTTTAATATACTTTTTTGTTTATCTTATTTCTAATACTTTCCCTAATC
TCTTTCTTTCAGGGCAATAATGATACAATGTATCATGCCTCTTTGCACCATTCTAAAGAATAACAGTGAT
AATTTCTGGGTTAAGGCAATAGCAATATTTCTGCATATAAATATTTCTGCATATAAATTGTAACTGATGT
AAGAGGTTTCATATTGCTAATAGCAGCTACAATCCAGCTACCATTCTGCTTTTATTTTATGGTTGGGATA
AGGCTGGATTATTCTGAGTCCAAGCTAGGCCCTTTTGCTAATCATGTTCATACCTCTTATCTTCCTCCCA
CAGCTCCTGGGCAACGTGCTGGTCTGTGTGCTGGCCCATCACTTTGGCAAAGAATTGGGATTCGAACATC
GATTGAATTCCCCGGGGATCTGCACCGGTCGCCACC
