>Addgene plasmid #68544 | AAV-Cre-GFP | addgene partial sequence | sequence record 123157 | pCAX-F 5'-CAGCTCCTGGGCAACGTGC-3'
TTGGGATTCGAACATCGATTGAATTCCCCGGGGATCTGCACCGGTCGCCACCATGGTGAGCAAGGGCGAG
GAGCTGTTCACCGGGGTGGTGCCCATCCTGGTCGAGCTGGACGGCGACGTAAACGGCCACAAGTTCAGCG
TGTCCGGCGAGGGCGAGGGCGATGCCACCTACGGCAAGCTGACCCTGAAGTTCATCTGCACCACCGGCAA
GCTGCCCGTGCCCTGGCCCACCCTCGTGACCACCCTGACCTACGGCGTGCAGTGCTTCAGCCGCTACCCC
GACCACATGAAGCAGCACGACTTCTTCAAGTCCGCCATGCCCGAAGGCTACGTCCAGGAGCGCACCATCT
TCTTCAAGGACGACGGCAACTACAAGACCCGCGCCGAGGTGAAGTTCGAGGGCGACACCCTGGTGAACCG
CATCGAGCTGAAGGGCATCGACTTCAAGGAGGACGGCAACATCCTGGGGCACAAGCTGGAGTACAACTAC
AACAGCCACAACGTCTATATCATGGCCGACAAGCAGAAGAACGGCATCAAGGTGAACTTCAAGATCCGCC
ACAACATCGAGGACGGCAGCGTGCAGCTCGCCGACCACTACCAGCAGAACACCCCCATCGGCGACGGCCC
CGTGCTGCTGCCCGACAACCACTACCTGAGCACCCAGTCCGCCCTGAGCAAAGACCCCAACGAGAAGCGC
GATCACATGGTCCTGCTGGAGTTCGTGACCGCCGCCGGGATCACTCTCGGCATGGACGAGCTGTACAAGT
CCGGTACAGCTCTCGACGGAGAAAGCTCAGGCTCTGGCTCAGAGTCTGACTCCATGGCCAATTTACTGAC
CGTACACCAA
