>Addgene plasmid #68544 | AAV-Cre-GFP | addgene partial sequence | sequence record 123158 | hGH-PA-R 5'-CCAGCTTGGTTCCCAATAGA-3'
CTTGCCCCTTGCTCCATACCACCCCCCTCCACCCCATAATATTATAGAAGGACACCTAGTCAGACAAAAT
GATGCAACTTAATTTTATTAGGACAAGGCTGGTGGGCACTGGAGTGGCAACTTCCAGGGCCAGGAGAGGC
ACTGGGGAGGGGTCACAGGGATGCCACCCGTAGATCTCTCGAGCAGCGCTGCTCGAGGCAAGCTTCTGCA
GGTCGACTCTAGAGCAATCATTTACGCGTTAATGGCTAATCGCCATCTTCCAGCAGGCGCACCATTGCCC
CTGTTTCACTATCCAGGTTACGGATATAGTTCATGACAATATTTACATTGGTCCAGCCACCAGCTTGCAT
GATCTCCGGTATTGAAACTCCAGCGCGGGCCATATCTCGCGCGGCTCCGACACGGGCACTGTGTCCAGAC
CAGGCCAGGTATCTCTGACCAGAGTCATCCTTAGCGCCGTAAATCAATCGATGAGTTGCTTCAAAAATCC
CTTCCAGGGCGCGAGTTGATAGCTGGCTGGTGGCAGATGGCGCGGCAACACCATTTTTTCTGACCCGGCA
AAACAGGTAGTTATTCGGATCATCAGCTACACCAGAGACGGAAATCCATCGCTCGACCAGTTTAGTTACC
CCCAGGCTAAGTGCCTTCTCTACACCTGCGGTGCTAACCAGCGTTTTCGTTCTGCCAATATGGATTAACA
TTCTCCCACCGTCAGTACGTGAGATATCTTTAACCCTGATCCTGGCAATTTCGGCTATACGTAACAGGGT
GTTATAAGCAATCCCCAGAAATGCCAGATTACGTATATCCTGGCAGCGATCGCTATTTTCCATGAGTGAA
CGAACCTGGTCGAAATCAGTGCGTTCGAACGCTAGAGCC
